>Addgene plasmid #171992 | PEA1-Nuclease-Puro | depositor full sequence | sequence record 333524 | Full Sequence
AACGCCAGCAACGCGGCCTTTTTACGGTTCCTGGCCTTTTGCTGGCCTTTTGCTCACATGTGAGGGCCTA
TTTCCCATGATTCCTTCATATTTGCATATACGATACAAGGCTGTTAGAGAGATAATTGGAATTAATTTGA
CTGTAAACACAAAGATATTAGTACAAAATACGTGACGTAGAAAGTAATAATTTCTTGGGTAGTTTGCAGT
TTTAAAATTATGTTTTAAAATGGACTATCATATGCTTACCGTAACTTGAAAGTATTTCGATTTCTTGGCT
TTATATATCTTGTGGAAAGGACGAAACACCGGGTCTTCGAGAAGACCTGTTTTAGAGCTAGAAATAGCAA
GTTAAAATAAGGCTAGTCCGTTATCAACTTGAAAAAGTGGCACCGAGTCGGTGCGGGTCTTCGAGAAGAC
CTTTTTTTTGTTCTAGTCCGTTTTTAGCGCGTGCGCCAATTCTGCAGACAAATGGCTCTAGAGGTACCCG
TTACATAACTTACGGTAAATGGCCCGCCTGGCTGACCGCCCAACGACCCCCGCCCATTGACGTCAATAGT
AACGCCAATAGGGACTTTCCATTGACGTCAATGGGTGGAGTATTTACGGTAAACTGCCCACTTGGCAGTA
CATCAAGTGTATCATATGCCAAGTACGCCCCCTATTGACGTCAATGACGGTAAATGGCCCGCCTGGCATT
GTGCCCAGTACATGACCTTATGGGACTTTCCTACTTGGCAGTACATCTACGTATTAGTCATCGCTATTAC
CATGGTCGAGGTGAGCCCCACGTTCTGCTTCACTCTCCCCATCTCCCCCCCCTCCCCACCCCCAATTTTG
TATTTATTTATTTTTTAATTATTTTGTGCAGCGATGGGGGCGGGGGGGGGGGGCGCGCGCCAGGCGGGGC
GGGGCGGGGCGAGGGGCGGGGCGGGGCGAGGCGGAGAGGTGCGGCGGCAGCCAATCAGAGCGGCGCGCTC
CGAAAGTTTCCTTTTATGGCGAGGCGGCGGCGGCGGCGGCCCTATAAAAAGCGAAGCGCGCGGCGGGCGG
GAGTCGCTGCGCGCTGCCTTCGCCCCGTGCCCCGCTCCGCCGCCGCCTCGCGCCGCCCGCCCCGGCTCTG
ACTGACCGCGTTACTCCCACAGGTGAGCGGGCGGGACGGCCCTTCTCCTCCGGGCTGTAATTAGCTGAGC
AAGAGGTAAGGGTTTAAGGGATGGTTGGTTGGTGGGGTATTAATGTTTAATTACCTGGAGCACCTGCCTG
AAATCACTTTTTTTCAGGTTGGACCGGTGCCACCATGGACTATAAGGACCACGACGGAGACTACAAGGAT
CATGATATTGATTACAAAGACGATGACGATAAGATGGCCCCAAAGAAGAAGCGGAAGGTCGGTATCCACG
GAGTCCCAGCAGCCGACAAGAAGTACAGCATCGGCCTGGACATCGGCACCAACTCTGTGGGCTGGGCCGT
GATCACCGACGAGTACAAGGTGCCCAGCAAGAAATTCAAGGTGCTGGGCAACACCGACCGGCACAGCATC
AAGAAGAACCTGATCGGAGCCCTGCTGTTCGACAGCGGCGAAACAGCCGAGGCCACCCGGCTGAAGAGAA
CCGCCAGAAGAAGATACACCAGACGGAAGAACCGGATCTGCTATCTGCAAGAGATCTTCAGCAACGAGAT
GGCCAAGGTGGACGACAGCTTCTTCCACAGACTGGAAGAGTCCTTCCTGGTGGAAGAGGATAAGAAGCAC
GAGCGGCACCCCATCTTCGGCAACATCGTGGACGAGGTGGCCTACCACGAGAAGTACCCCACCATCTACC
ACCTGAGAAAGAAACTGGTGGACAGCACCGACAAGGCCGACCTGCGGCTGATCTATCTGGCCCTGGCCCA
CATGATCAAGTTCCGGGGCCACTTCCTGATCGAGGGCGACCTGAACCCCGACAACAGCGACGTGGACAAG
CTGTTCATCCAGCTGGTGCAGACCTACAACCAGCTGTTCGAGGAAAACCCCATCAACGCCAGCGGCGTGG
ACGCCAAGGCCATCCTGTCTGCCAGACTGAGCAAGAGCAGACGGCTGGAAAATCTGATCGCCCAGCTGCC
CGGCGAGAAGAAGAATGGCCTGTTCGGAAACCTGATTGCCCTGAGCCTGGGCCTGACCCCCAACTTCAAG
AGCAACTTCGACCTGGCCGAGGATGCCAAACTGCAGCTGAGCAAGGACACCTACGACGACGACCTGGACA
ACCTGCTGGCCCAGATCGGCGACCAGTACGCCGACCTGTTTCTGGCCGCCAAGAACCTGTCCGACGCCAT
CCTGCTGAGCGACATCCTGAGAGTGAACACCGAGATCACCAAGGCCCCCCTGAGCGCCTCTATGATCAAG
AGATACGACGAGCACCACCAGGACCTGACCCTGCTGAAAGCTCTCGTGCGGCAGCAGCTGCCTGAGAAGT
ACAAAGAGATTTTCTTCGACCAGAGCAAGAACGGCTACGCCGGCTACATTGACGGCGGAGCCAGCCAGGA
AGAGTTCTACAAGTTCATCAAGCCCATCCTGGAAAAGATGGACGGCACCGAGGAACTGCTCGTGAAGCTG
AACAGAGAGGACCTGCTGCGGAAGCAGCGGACCTTCGACAACGGCAGCATCCCCCACCAGATCCACCTGG
GAGAGCTGCACGCCATTCTGCGGCGGCAGGAAGATTTTTACCCATTCCTGAAGGACAACCGGGAAAAGAT
CGAGAAGATCCTGACCTTCCGCATCCCCTACTACGTGGGCCCTCTGGCCAGGGGAAACAGCAGATTCGCC
TGGATGACCAGAAAGAGCGAGGAAACCATCACCCCCTGGAACTTCGAGGAAGTGGTGGACAAGGGCGCTT
CCGCCCAGAGCTTCATCGAGCGGATGACCAACTTCGATAAGAACCTGCCCAACGAGAAGGTGCTGCCCAA
GCACAGCCTGCTGTACGAGTACTTCACCGTGTATAACGAGCTGACCAAAGTGAAATACGTGACCGAGGGA
ATGAGAAAGCCCGCCTTCCTGAGCGGCGAGCAGAAAAAGGCCATCGTGGACCTGCTGTTCAAGACCAACC
GGAAAGTGACCGTGAAGCAGCTGAAAGAGGACTACTTCAAGAAAATCGAGTGCTTCGACTCCGTGGAAAT
CTCCGGCGTGGAAGATCGGTTCAACGCCTCCCTGGGCACATACCACGATCTGCTGAAAATTATCAAGGAC
AAGGACTTCCTGGACAATGAGGAAAACGAGGACATTCTGGAAGATATCGTGCTGACCCTGACACTGTTTG
AGGACAGAGAGATGATCGAGGAACGGCTGAAAACCTATGCCCACCTGTTCGACGACAAAGTGATGAAGCA
GCTGAAGCGGCGGAGATACACCGGCTGGGGCAGGCTGAGCCGGAAGCTGATCAACGGCATCCGGGACAAG
CAGTCCGGCAAGACAATCCTGGATTTCCTGAAGTCCGACGGCTTCGCCAACAGAAACTTCATGCAGCTGA
TCCACGACGACAGCCTGACCTTTAAAGAGGACATCCAGAAAGCCCAGGTGTCCGGCCAGGGCGATAGCCT
GCACGAGCACATTGCCAATCTGGCCGGCAGCCCCGCCATTAAGAAGGGCATCCTGCAGACAGTGAAGGTG
GTGGACGAGCTCGTGAAAGTGATGGGCCGGCACAAGCCCGAGAACATCGTGATCGAAATGGCCAGAGAGA
ACCAGACCACCCAGAAGGGACAGAAGAACAGCCGCGAGAGAATGAAGCGGATCGAAGAGGGCATCAAAGA
GCTGGGCAGCCAGATCCTGAAAGAACACCCCGTGGAAAACACCCAGCTGCAGAACGAGAAGCTGTACCTG
TACTACCTGCAGAATGGGCGGGATATGTACGTGGACCAGGAACTGGACATCAACCGGCTGTCCGACTACG
ATGTGGACCATATCGTGCCTCAGAGCTTTCTGAAGGACGACTCCATCGACAACAAGGTGCTGACCAGAAG
CGACAAGAACCGGGGCAAGAGCGACAACGTGCCCTCCGAAGAGGTCGTGAAGAAGATGAAGAACTACTGG
CGGCAGCTGCTGAACGCCAAGCTGATTACCCAGAGAAAGTTCGACAATCTGACCAAGGCCGAGAGAGGCG
GCCTGAGCGAACTGGATAAGGCCGGCTTCATCAAGAGACAGCTGGTGGAAACCCGGCAGATCACAAAGCA
CGTGGCACAGATCCTGGACTCCCGGATGAACACTAAGTACGACGAGAATGACAAGCTGATCCGGGAAGTG
AAAGTGATCACCCTGAAGTCCAAGCTGGTGTCCGATTTCCGGAAGGATTTCCAGTTTTACAAAGTGCGCG
AGATCAACAACTACCACCACGCCCACGACGCCTACCTGAACGCCGTCGTGGGAACCGCCCTGATCAAAAA
GTACCCTAAGCTGGAAAGCGAGTTCGTGTACGGCGACTACAAGGTGTACGACGTGCGGAAGATGATCGCC
AAGAGCGAGCAGGAAATCGGCAAGGCTACCGCCAAGTACTTCTTCTACAGCAACATCATGAACTTTTTCA
AGACCGAGATTACCCTGGCCAACGGCGAGATCCGGAAGCGGCCTCTGATCGAGACAAACGGCGAAACCGG
GGAGATCGTGTGGGATAAGGGCCGGGATTTTGCCACCGTGCGGAAAGTGCTGAGCATGCCCCAAGTGAAT
ATCGTGAAAAAGACCGAGGTGCAGACAGGCGGCTTCAGCAAAGAGTCTATCCTGCCCAAGAGGAACAGCG
ATAAGCTGATCGCCAGAAAGAAGGACTGGGACCCTAAGAAGTACGGCGGCTTCGACAGCCCCACCGTGGC
CTATTCTGTGCTGGTGGTGGCCAAAGTGGAAAAGGGCAAGTCCAAGAAACTGAAGAGTGTGAAAGAGCTG
CTGGGGATCACCATCATGGAAAGAAGCAGCTTCGAGAAGAATCCCATCGACTTTCTGGAAGCCAAGGGCT
ACAAAGAAGTGAAAAAGGACCTGATCATCAAGCTGCCTAAGTACTCCCTGTTCGAGCTGGAAAACGGCCG
GAAGAGAATGCTGGCCTCTGCCGGCGAACTGCAGAAGGGAAACGAACTGGCCCTGCCCTCCAAATATGTG
AACTTCCTGTACCTGGCCAGCCACTATGAGAAGCTGAAGGGCTCCCCCGAGGATAATGAGCAGAAACAGC
TGTTTGTGGAACAGCACAAGCACTACCTGGACGAGATCATCGAGCAGATCAGCGAGTTCTCCAAGAGAGT
GATCCTGGCCGACGCTAATCTGGACAAAGTGCTGTCCGCCTACAACAAGCACCGGGATAAGCCCATCAGA
GAGCAGGCCGAGAATATCATCCACCTGTTTACCCTGACCAATCTGGGAGCCCCTGCCGCCTTCAAGTACT
TTGACACCACCATCGACCGGAAGAGGTACACCAGCACGAAAGAGGTGCTGGACGCCACCCTGATCCACCA
GAGCATCACCGGCCTGTACGAGACACGGATCGACCTGTCTCAGCTGGGAGGTGACTCTGGAGGATCTAGC
GGAGGATCCTCTGGCAGCGAGACACCAGGAACAAGCGAGTCAGCAACACCAGAGAGCAGTGGCGGCAGCA
GCGGCGGCAGCAGCACCCTAAATATAGAAGATGAGTATCGGCTACATGAGACCTCAAAAGAGCCAGATGT
TTCTCTAGGGTCCACATGGCTGTCTGATTTTCCTCAGGCCTGGGCGGAAACCGGGGGCATGGGACTGGCA
GTTCGCCAAGCTCCTCTGATCATACCTCTGAAAGCAACCTCTACCCCCGTGTCCATAAAACAATACCCCA
TGTCACAAGAAGCCAGACTGGGGATCAAGCCCCACATACAGAGACTGTTGGACCAGGGAATACTGGTACC
CTGCCAGTCCCCCTGGAACACGCCCCTGCTACCCGTTAAGAAACCAGGGACTAATGATTATAGGCCTGTC
CAGGATCTGAGAGAAGTCAACAAGCGGGTGGAGGACATCCACCCCACCGTGCCCAACCCTTACAACCTCT
TGAGCGGGCTCCCACCGTCCCACCAGTGGTACACTGTGCTTGATTTAAAGGATGCCTTTTTCTGCCTGAG
ACTCCACCCCACCAGTCAGCCTCTCTTCGCCTTTGAGTGGAGAGATCCAGAGATGGGAATCTCAGGACAA
TTGACCTGGACCAGACTCCCACAGGGTTTCAAAAACAGTCCCACCCTGTTTAATGAGGCACTGCACAGAG
ACCTAGCAGACTTCCGGATCCAGCACCCAGACTTGATCCTGCTACAGTACGTGGATGACTTACTGCTGGC
CGCCACTTCTGAGCTAGACTGCCAACAAGGTACTCGGGCCCTGTTACAAACCCTAGGGAACCTCGGGTAT
CGGGCCTCGGCCAAGAAAGCCCAAATTTGCCAGAAACAGGTCAAGTATCTGGGGTATCTTCTAAAAGAGG
GTCAGAGATGGCTGACTGAGGCCAGAAAAGAGACTGTGATGGGGCAGCCTACTCCAAAGACCCCTCGACA
ACTAAGGGAGTTCCTAGGGAAGGCAGGCTTCTGTCGCCTCTTCATCCCTGGGTTTGCAGAAATGGCAGCC
CCCCTGTACCCTCTCACCAAACCGGGGACTCTGTTTAATTGGGGCCCAGACCAACAAAAGGCCTATCAAG
AAATCAAGCAAGCCCTTCTAACTGCCCCAGCCCTGGGGTTGCCAGATTTGACTAAGCCCTTTGAACTCTT
TGTCGACGAGAAGCAGGGCTACGCCAAAGGTGTCCTAACGCAAAAACTGGGACCTTGGCGTCGGCCGGTG
GCCTACCTGTCCAAAAAGCTAGACCCAGTAGCAGCTGGGTGGCCCCCTTGCCTACGGATGGTAGCAGCCA
TTGCCGTACTGACAAAGGATGCAGGCAAGCTAACCATGGGACAGCCACTAGTCATTCTGGCCCCCCATGC
AGTAGAGGCACTAGTCAAACAACCCCCCGACCGCTGGCTTTCCAACGCCCGGATGACTCACTATCAGGCC
TTGCTTTTGGACACGGACCGGGTCCAGTTCGGACCGGTGGTAGCCCTGAACCCGGCTACGCTGCTCCCAC
TGCCTGAGGAAGGGCTGCAACACAACTGCCTTGATATCCTGGCCGAAGCCCACGGAACCCGACCCGACCT
AACGGACCAGCCGCTCCCAGACGCCGACCACACCTGGTACACGGATGGAAGCAGTCTCTTACAAGAGGGA
CAGCGTAAGGCGGGAGCTGCGGTGACCACCGAGACCGAGGTAATCTGGGCTAAAGCCCTGCCAGCCGGGA
CATCCGCTCAGCGGGCTGAACTGATAGCACTCACCCAGGCCCTAAAGATGGCAGAAGGTAAGAAGCTAAA
TGTTTATACTGATAGCCGTTATGCTTTTGCTACTGCCCATATCCATGGAGAAATATACAGAAGGCGTGGG
TGGCTCACATCAGAAGGCAAAGAGATCAAAAATAAAGACGAGATCTTGGCCCTACTAAAAGCCCTCTTTC
TGCCCAAAAGACTTAGCATAATCCATTGTCCAGGACATCAAAAGGGACACAGCGCCGAGGCTAGAGGCAA
CCGGATGGCTGACCAAGCGGCCCGAAAGGCAGCCATCACAGAGACTCCAGACACCTCTACCCTCCTCATA
GAAAATTCATCACCCTCTGGCGGCTCAAAAAGAACCGCCGACGGCAGCGAATTCGAGAAAAGGCCGGCGG
CCACGAAAAAGGCCGGCCAGGCAAAAAAGAAAAAGGAATTCGGCAGTGGAGAGGGCAGAGGAAGTCTGCT
AACATGCGGTGACGTCGAGGAGAATCCTGGCCCAATGACCGAGTACAAGCCCACGGTGCGCCTCGCCACC
CGCGACGACGTCCCCAGGGCCGTACGCACCCTCGCCGCCGCGTTCGCCGACTACCCCGCCACGCGCCACA
CCGTCGATCCGGACCGCCACATCGAGCGGGTCACCGAGCTGCAAGAACTCTTCCTCACGCGCGTCGGGCT
CGACATCGGCAAGGTGTGGGTCGCGGACGACGGCGCCGCGGTGGCGGTCTGGACCACGCCGGAGAGCGTC
GAAGCGGGGGCGGTGTTCGCCGAGATCGGCCCGCGCATGGCCGAGTTGAGCGGTTCCCGGCTGGCCGCGC
AGCAACAGATGGAAGGCCTCCTGGCGCCGCACCGGCCCAAGGAGCCCGCGTGGTTCCTGGCCACCGTCGG
AGTCTCGCCCGACCACCAGGGCAAGGGTCTGGGCAGCGCCGTCGTGCTCCCCGGAGTGGAGGCGGCCGAG
CGCGCCGGGGTGCCCGCCTTCCTGGAGACCTCCGCGCCCCGCAACCTCCCCTTCTACGAGCGGCTCGGCT
TCACCGTCACCGCCGACGTCGAGGTGCCCGAAGGACCGCGCACCTGGTGCATGACCCGCAAGCCCGGTGC
CTGAGAATTCTAACTAGAGCTCGCTGATCAGCCTCGACTGTGCCTTCTAGTTGCCAGCCATCTGTTGTTT
GCCCCTCCCCCGTGCCTTCCTTGACCCTGGAAGGTGCCACTCCCACTGTCCTTTCCTAATAAAATGAGGA
AATTGCATCGCATTGTCTGAGTAGGTGTCATTCTATTCTGGGGGGTGGGGTGGGGCAGGACAGCAAGGGG
GAGGATTGGGAAGAGAATAGCAGGCATGCTGGGGAGCGGCCGCTCTAGAACTAGTGGATCCCCCGGGCTG
CAGGAATTCGATACGAATCCTGCAGGAAAAAAGCACCGACTCGGTGCCACTTTTTCAAGTTGATAACGGA
CTAGCCTTATTTTAACTTGCTATTTCTAGCTCTAAAACGTCTTCTCGAAGACCCCGGTGTTTCGTCCTTT
CCACAAGATATATAAAGCCAAGAAATCGAAATACTTTCAAGTTACGGTAAGCATATGATAGTCCATTTTA
AAACATAATTTTAAAACTGCAAACTACCCAAGAAATTATTACTTTCTACGTCACGTATTTTGTACTAATA
TCTTTGTGTTTACAGTCAAATTAATTCCAATTATCTCTCTAACAGCCTTGTATCGTATATGCAAATATGA
AGGAATCATGGGAAATAGGCCCTCGCGGCCGCAGGAACCCCTAGTGATGGAGTTGGCCACTCCCTCTCTG
CGCGCTCGCTCGCTCACTGAGGCCGGGCGACCAAAGGTCGCCCGACGCCCGGGCTTTGCCCGGGCGGCCT
CAGTGAGCGAGCGAGCGCGCAGCTGCCTGCAGGGGCGCCTGATGCGGTATTTTCTCCTTACGCATCTGTG
CGGTATTTCACACCGCATA
[95 nt withheld, positions 9260-9354]
T
[46 nt withheld, positions 9356-9401]
C
[141 nt withheld, positions 9403-9543]
CCTTTGACGTTGGAGTCCACGTTCTTT
[37 nt withheld, positions 9571-9607]
ACTCTATCTCGGGCTATTCTTTTGATTTATAAGGGATTTTGCCGATTTCGGTCTATTGGTTAAAAAATGA
GCTGATTTAACAAAAATTTAACGCGAATTTTAACAAAATATTAACGTTTACAATTTTATGGTGCACTCTC
AGTACAATCTGCTCTGATGCCGCATAGTTAAGCCAGCCCCGACACCCGCCAACACCCGCTGACGCGCCCT
GACGGGCTTGTCTGCTCCCGGCATCCGCTTACAGACAAGCTGTGACCGTCTCCGGGAGCTGCATGTGTCA
GAGGTTTTCACCGTCATCACCGAAACGCGCGAGACGAAAGGGCCTCGTGATACGCCTATTTTTATAGGTT
AATGTCATGATAATAATGGTTTCTTAGACGTCAGGTGGCACTTTTCGGGGAAATGTGCGCGGAACCCCTA
TTTGTTTATTTTTCTAAATACATTCAAATATGTATCCGCTCATGAGACAATAACCCTGATAAATGCTTCA
ATAATATTGAAAAAGGAAGAGTATGAGTATTCAACATTTCCGTGTCGCCCTTATTCCCTTTTTTGCGGCA
TTTTGCCTTCCTGTTTTTGCTCACCCAGAAACGCTGGTGAAAGTAAAAGATGCTGAAGATCAGTTGGGTG
CACGAGTGGGTTACATCGAACTGGATCTCAACAGCGGTAAGATCCTTGAGAGTTTTCGCCCCGAAGAACG
TTTTCCAATGATGAGCACTTTTAAAGTTCTGCTATGTGGCGCGGTATTATCCCGTATTGACGCCGGGCAA
GAGCAACTCGGTCGCCGCATACACTATTCTCAGAATGACTTGGTTGAGTACTCACCAGTCACAGAAAAGC
ATCTTACGGATGGCATGACAGTAAGAGAATTATGCAGTGCTGCCATAACCATGAGTGATAACACTGCGGC
CAACTTACTTCTGACAACGATCGGAGGACCGAAGGAGCTAACCGCTTTTTTGCACAACATGGGGGATCAT
GTAACTCGCCTTGATCGTTGGGAACCGGAGCTGAATGAAGCCATACCAAACGACGAGCGTGACACCACGA
TGCCTGTAGCAATGGCAACAACGTTGCGCAAACTATTAACTGGCGAACTACTTACTCTAGCTTCCCGGCA
ACAATTAATAGACTGGATGGAGGCGGATAAAGTTGCAGGACCACTTCTGCGCTCGGCCCTTCCGGCTGGC
TGGTTTATTGCTGATAAATCTGGAGCCGGTGAGCGTGGAAGCCGCGGTATCATTGCAGCACTGGGGCCAG
ATGGTAAGCCCTCCCGTATCGTAGTTATCTACACGACGGGGAGTCAGGCAACTATGGATGAACGAAATAG
ACAGATCGCTGAGATAGGTGCCTCACTGATTAAGCATTGGTAACTGTCAGACCAAGTTTACTCATATATA
CTTTAGATTGATTTAAAACTTCATTTTTAATTTAAAAGGATCTAGGTGAAGATCCTTTTTGATAATCTCA
TGACCAAAATCCCTTAACGTGAGTTTTCGTTCCACTGAGCGTCAGACCCCGTAGAAAAGATCAAAGGATC
TTCTTGAGATCCTTTTTTTCTGCGCGTAATCTGCTGCTTGCAAACAAAAAAACCACCGCTACCAGCGGTG
GTTTGTTTGCCGGATCAAGAGCTACCAACTCTTTTTCCGAAGGTAACTGGCTTCAGCAGAGCGCAGATAC
CAAATACTGTTCTTCTAGTGTAGCCGTAGTTAGGCCACCACTTCAAGAACTCTGTAGCACCGCCTACATA
CCTCGCTCTGCTAATCCTGTTACCAGTGGCTGCTGCCAGTGGCGATAAGTCGTGTCTTACCGGGTTGGAC
TCAAGACGATAGTTACCGGATAAGGCGCAGCGGTCGGGCTGAACGGGGGGTTCGTGCACACAGCCCAGCT
TGGAGCGAACGACCTACACCGAACTGAGATACCTACAGCGTGAGCTATGAGAAAGCGCCACGCTTCCCGA
AGGGAGAAAGGCGGACAGGTATCCGGTAAGCGGCAGGGTCGGAACAGGAGAGCGCACGAGGGAGCTTCCA
GGGGGAAACGCCTGGTATCTTTATAGTCCTGTCGGGTTTCGCCACCTCTGACTTGAGCGTCGATTTTTGT
GATGCTCGTCAGGGGGGCGGAGCCTATGGAAA
Features (pLannotate 1.2.2; 22 found; start..end, strand, type, name):
     62..302     +  promoter       U6 promoter: RNA polymerase III promoter for human U6 snRNA
    329..404     +  misc_RNA       gRNA scaffold: guide RNA scaffold for the Streptococcus pyogenes CRISPR/Cas9 system
    489..774     +  enhancer       CMV enhancer: human cytomegalovirus immediate early enhancer; contains an 18-bp deletion relative to the standard CMV enhancer
    776..1049    +  promoter       chicken β-actin promoter: No description available
   1050..1277    +  intron         hybrid intron: hybrid between chicken β-actin (CBA) and minute virus of mice (MMV) introns (Gray et al., 2011)
   1415..3016    +  CDS            Cas9(N): N-terminal portion of Streptococcus pyogenes Cas9 (Zetsche et al., 2015)
   3017..5511    +  CDS            Cas9(C) (fragment): C-terminal portion of Streptococcus pyogenes Cas9 (Zetsche et al., 2015)
   5615..7646    +  CDS            gag-pol (fragment): Moloney murine leukemia virus Gag-Pol polyprotein; gag-pol; contains a read-through stop codon
   7688..7735    +  CDS            nucleoplasmin NLS: bipartite nuclear localization signal from nucleoplasmin
   7805..8404    +  CDS            PuroR (fragment): puromycin N-acetyltransferase; pac from Streptomyces; confers resistance to puromycin
   8438..8549    +  polyA_signal   bGH poly(A) signal: bovine growth hormone polyadenylation signal
   8646..8693    +  misc_feature   MCS (fragment): pBluescript multiple cloning site
   8713..8788    -  misc_RNA       gRNA scaffold: guide RNA scaffold for the Streptococcus pyogenes CRISPR/Cas9 system
   8814..9054    -  promoter       U6 promoter: RNA polymerase III promoter for human U6 snRNA
   9063..9203    +  repeat_region  AAV2 ITR: inverted terminal repeat of adeno-associated virus serotype 2 inverted
   9208..9259    -  misc_feature   bom (fragment): basis of mobility region from pBR322
   9278..9733    +  rep_origin     f1 ori (sequence partly withheld): f1 bacteriophage origin of replication; arrow indicates direction of (+) strand synthesis
   9734..9783    -  misc_feature   bom (fragment): basis of mobility region from pBR322
   9885..9920    -  CDS            rop (fragment): Rop protein, which maintains plasmids at low copy number; rop
  10015..10119   +  promoter       AmpR promoter: bla
  10120..10980   +  CDS            AmpR: β-lactamase; bla; confers resistance to ampicillin, carbenicillin, and related antibiotics
  11151..11739   +  rep_origin     ori: high-copy-number ColE1/pMB1/pBR322/pUC origin of replication
