>Addgene plasmid #171992 | PEA1-Nuclease-Puro | addgene full sequence | sequence record 338139 | Addgene NGS Result
AACGCCAGCAACGCGGCCTTTTTACGGTTCCTGGCCTTTTGCTGGCCTTTTGCTCACATGTGAGGGCCTA
TTTCCCATGATTCCTTCATATTTGCATATACGATACAAGGCTGTTAGAGAGATAATTGGAATTAATTTGA
CTGTAAACACAAAGATATTAGTACAAAATACGTGACGTAGAAAGTAATAATTTCTTGGGTAGTTTGCAGT
TTTAAAATTATGTTTTAAAATGGACTATCATATGCTTACCGTAACTTGAAAGTATTTCGATTTCTTGGCT
TTATATATCTTGTGGAAAGGACGAAACACCGGGTCTTCGAGAAGACCTGTTTTAGAGCTAGAAATAGCAA
GTTAAAATAAGGCTAGTCCGTTATCAACTTGAAAAAGTGGCACCGAGTCGGTGCGGGTCTTCGAGAAGAC
CTTTTTTTTGTTCTAGTCCGTTTTTAGCGCGTGCGCCAATTCTGCAGACAAATGGCTCTAGAGGTACCCG
TTACATAACTTACGGTAAATGGCCCGCCTGGCTGACCGCCCAACGACCCCCGCCCATTGACGTCAATAGT
AACGCCAATAGGGACTTTCCATTGACGTCAATGGGTGGAGTATTTACGGTAAACTGCCCACTTGGCAGTA
CATCAAGTGTATCATATGCCAAGTACGCCCCCTATTGACGTCAATGACGGTAAATGGCCCGCCTGGCATT
GTGCCCAGTACATGACCTTATGGGACTTTCCTACTTGGCAGTACATCTACGTATTAGTCATCGCTATTAC
CATGGTCGAGGTGAGCCCCACGTTCTGCTTCACTCTCCCCATCTCCCCCCCCTCCCCACCCCCAATTTTG
TATTTATTTATTTTTTAATTATTTTGTGCAGCGATGGGGGCGGGGGGGGGGGGNNNSGSGSGCSRGGSGG
GGSGGGGSGGGGSGRGGGGSGGGGSGGGGSGRGGSGGRGRGGKGSGGCGGCAGCCAATCAGAGCGGCGCG
CTCCGAAAGTTTCCTTTTATGGCGAGGCGGCGGCGGCGGCGGCCCTATAAAAAGCGAAGCGCGCGGCGGG
CGGGAGTCGCTGCGCGCTGCCTTCGCCCCGTGCCCCGCTCCGCCGCCGCCTCGCGCCGCCCGCCCCGGCT
CTGACTGACCGCGTTACTCCCACAGGTGAGCGGGCGGGACGGCCCTTCTCCTCCGGGCTGTAATTAGCTG
AGCAAGAGGTAAGGGTTTAAGGGATGGTTGGTTGGTGGGGTATTAATGTTTAATTACCTGGAGCACCTGC
CTGAAATCACTTTTTTTCAGGTTGGACCGGTGCCACCATGGACTATAAGGACCACGACGGAGACTACAAG
GATCATGATATTGATTACAAAGACGATGACGATAAGATGGCCCCAAAGAAGAAGCGGAAGGTCGGTATCC
ACGGAGTCCCAGCAGCCGACAAGAAGTACAGCATCGGCCTGGACATCGGCACCAACTCTGTGGGCTGGGC
CGTGATCACCGACGAGTACAAGGTGCCCAGCAAGAAATTCAAGGTGCTGGGCAACACCGACCGGCACAGC
ATCAAGAAGAACCTGATCGGAGCCCTGCTGTTCGACAGCGGCGAAACAGCCGAGGCCACCCGGCTGAAGA
GAACCGCCAGAAGAAGATACACCAGACGGAAGAACCGGATCTGCTATCTGCAAGAGATCTTCAGCAACGA
GATGGCCAAGGTGGACGACAGCTTCTTCCACAGACTGGAAGAGTCCTTCCTGGTGGAAGAGGATAAGAAG
CACGAGCGGCACCCCATCTTCGGCAACATCGTGGACGAGGTGGCCTACCACGAGAAGTACCCCACCATCT
ACCACCTGAGAAAGAAACTGGTGGACAGCACCGACAAGGCCGACCTGCGGCTGATCTATCTGGCCCTGGC
CCACATGATCAAGTTCCGGGGCCACTTCCTGATCGAGGGCGACCTGAACCCCGACAACAGCGACGTGGAC
AAGCTGTTCATCCAGCTGGTGCAGACCTACAACCAGCTGTTCGAGGAAAACCCCATCAACGCCAGCGGCG
TGGACGCCAAGGCCATCCTGTCTGCCAGACTGAGCAAGAGCAGACGGCTGGAAAATCTGATCGCCCAGCT
GCCCGGCGAGAAGAAGAATGGCCTGTTCGGAAACCTGATTGCCCTGAGCCTGGGCCTGACCCCCAACTTC
AAGAGCAACTTCGACCTGGCCGAGGATGCCAAACTGCAGCTGAGCAAGGACACCTACGACGACGACCTGG
ACAACCTGCTGGCCCAGATCGGCGACCAGTACGCCGACCTGTTTCTGGCCGCCAAGAACCTGTCCGACGC
CATCCTGCTGAGCGACATCCTGAGAGTGAACACCGAGATCACCAAGGCCCCCCTGAGCGCCTCTATGATC
AAGAGATACGACGAGCACCACCAGGACCTGACCCTGCTGAAAGCTCTCGTGCGGCAGCAGCTGCCTGAGA
AGTACAAAGAGATTTTCTTCGACCAGAGCAAGAACGGCTACGCCGGCTACATTGACGGCGGAGCCAGCCA
GGAAGAGTTCTACAAGTTCATCAAGCCCATCCTGGAAAAGATGGACGGCACCGAGGAACTGCTCGTGAAG
CTGAACAGAGAGGACCTGCTGCGGAAGCAGCGGACCTTCGACAACGGCAGCATCCCCCACCAGATCCACC
TGGGAGAGCTGCACGCCATTCTGCGGCGGCAGGAAGATTTTTACCCATTCCTGAAGGACAACCGGGAAAA
GATCGAGAAGATCCTGACCTTCCGCATCCCCTACTACGTGGGCCCTCTGGCCAGGGGAAACAGCAGATTC
GCCTGGATGACCAGAAAGAGCGAGGAAACCATCACCCCCTGGAACTTCGAGGAAGTGGTGGACAAGGGCG
CTTCCGCCCAGAGCTTCATCGAGCGGATGACCAACTTCGATAAGAACCTGCCCAACGAGAAGGTGCTGCC
CAAGCACAGCCTGCTGTACGAGTACTTCACCGTGTATAACGAGCTGACCAAAGTGAAATACGTGACCGAG
GGAATGAGAAAGCCCGCCTTCCTGAGCGGCGAGCAGAAAAAGGCCATCGTGGACCTGCTGTTCAAGACCA
ACCGGAAAGTGACCGTGAAGCAGCTGAAAGAGGACTACTTCAAGAAAATCGAGTGCTTCGACTCCGTGGA
AATCTCCGGCGTGGAAGATCGGTTCAACGCCTCCCTGGGCACATACCACGATCTGCTGAAAATTATCAAG
GACAAGGACTTCCTGGACAATGAGGAAAACGAGGACATTCTGGAAGATATCGTGCTGACCCTGACACTGT
TTGAGGACAGAGAGATGATCGAGGAACGGCTGAAAACCTATGCCCACCTGTTCGACGACAAAGTGATGAA
GCAGCTGAAGCGGCGGAGATACACCGGCTGGGGCAGGCTGAGCCGGAAGCTGATCAACGGCATCCGGGAC
AAGCAGTCCGGCAAGACAATCCTGGATTTCCTGAAGTCCGACGGCTTCGCCAACAGAAACTTCATGCAGC
TGATCCACGACGACAGCCTGACCTTTAAAGAGGACATCCAGAAAGCCCAGGTGTCCGGCCAGGGCGATAG
CCTGCACGAGCACATTGCCAATCTGGCCGGCAGCCCCGCCATTAAGAAGGGCATCCTGCAGACAGTGAAG
GTGGTGGACGAGCTCGTGAAAGTGATGGGCCGGCACAAGCCCGAGAACATCGTGATCGAAATGGCCAGAG
AGAACCAGACCACCCAGAAGGGACAGAAGAACAGCCGCGAGAGAATGAAGCGGATCGAAGAGGGCATCAA
AGAGCTGGGCAGCCAGATCCTGAAAGAACACCCCGTGGAAAACACCCAGCTGCAGAACGAGAAGCTGTAC
CTGTACTACCTGCAGAATGGGCGGGATATGTACGTGGACCAGGAACTGGACATCAACCGGCTGTCCGACT
ACGATGTGGACCATATCGTGCCTCAGAGCTTTCTGAAGGACGACTCCATCGACAACAAGGTGCTGACCAG
AAGCGACAAGAACCGGGGCAAGAGCGACAACGTGCCCTCCGAAGAGGTCGTGAAGAAGATGAAGAACTAC
TGGCGGCAGCTGCTGAACGCCAAGCTGATTACCCAGAGAAAGTTCGACAATCTGACCAAGGCCGAGAGAG
GCGGCCTGAGCGAACTGGATAAGGCCGGCTTCATCAAGAGACAGCTGGTGGAAACCCGGCAGATCACAAA
GCACGTGGCACAGATCCTGGACTCCCGGATGAACACTAAGTACGACGAGAATGACAAGCTGATCCGGGAA
GTGAAAGTGATCACCCTGAAGTCCAAGCTGGTGTCCGATTTCCGGAAGGATTTCCAGTTTTACAAAGTGC
GCGAGATCAACAACTACCACCACGCCCACGACGCCTACCTGAACGCCGTCGTGGGAACCGCCCTGATCAA
AAAGTACCCTAAGCTGGAAAGCGAGTTCGTGTACGGCGACTACAAGGTGTACGACGTGCGGAAGATGATC
GCCAAGAGCGAGCAGGAAATCGGCAAGGCTACCGCCAAGTACTTCTTCTACAGCAACATCATGAACTTTT
TCAAGACCGAGATTACCCTGGCCAACGGCGAGATCCGGAAGCGGCCTCTGATCGAGACAAACGGCGAAAC
CGGGGAGATCGTGTGGGATAAGGGCCGGGATTTTGCCACCGTGCGGAAAGTGCTGAGCATGCCCCAAGTG
AATATCGTGAAAAAGACCGAGGTGCAGACAGGCGGCTTCAGCAAAGAGTCTATCCTGCCCAAGAGGAACA
GCGATAAGCTGATCGCCAGAAAGAAGGACTGGGACCCTAAGAAGTACGGCGGCTTCGACAGCCCCACCGT
GGCCTATTCTGTGCTGGTGGTGGCCAAAGTGGAAAAGGGCAAGTCCAAGAAACTGAAGAGTGTGAAAGAG
CTGCTGGGGATCACCATCATGGAAAGAAGCAGCTTCGAGAAGAATCCCATCGACTTTCTGGAAGCCAAGG
GCTACAAAGAAGTGAAAAAGGACCTGATCATCAAGCTGCCTAAGTACTCCCTGTTCGAGCTGGAAAACGG
CCGGAAGAGAATGCTGGCCTCTGCCGGCGAACTGCAGAAGGGAAACGAACTGGCCCTGCCCTCCAAATAT
GTGAACTTCCTGTACCTGGCCAGCCACTATGAGAAGCTGAAGGGCTCCCCCGAGGATAATGAGCAGAAAC
AGCTGTTTGTGGAACAGCACAAGCACTACCTGGACGAGATCATCGAGCAGATCAGCGAGTTCTCCAAGAG
AGTGATCCTGGCCGACGCTAATCTGGACAAAGTGCTGTCCGCCTACAACAAGCACCGGGATAAGCCCATC
AGAGAGCAGGCCGAGAATATCATCCACCTGTTTACCCTGACCAATCTGGGAGCCCCTGCCGCCTTCAAGT
ACTTTGACACCACCATCGACCGGAAGAGGTACACCAGCACGAAAGAGGTGCTGGACGCCACCCTGATCCA
CCAGAGCATCACCGGCCTGTACGAGACACGGATCGACCTGTCTCAGCTGGGAGGTGACTCTGGAGGATCT
AGCGGAGGATCCTCTGGCAGCGAGACACCAGGAACAAGCGAGTCAGCAACACCAGAGAGCAGTGGCGGCA
GCAGCGGCGGCAGCAGCACCCTAAATATAGAAGATGAGTATCGGCTACATGAGACCTCAAAAGAGCCAGA
TGTTTCTCTAGGGTCCACATGGCTGTCTGATTTTCCTCAGGCCTGGGCGGAAACCGGGGGCATGGGACTG
GCAGTTCGCCAAGCTCCTCTGATCATACCTCTGAAAGCAACCTCTACCCCCGTGTCCATAAAACAATACC
CCATGTCACAAGAAGCCAGACTGGGGATCAAGCCCCACATACAGAGACTGTTGGACCAGGGAATACTGGT
ACCCTGCCAGTCCCCCTGGAACACGCCCCTGCTACCCGTTAAGAAACCAGGGACTAATGATTATAGGCCT
GTCCAGGATCTGAGAGAAGTCAACAAGCGGGTGGAGGACATCCACCCCACCGTGCCCAACCCTTACAACC
TCTTGAGCGGGCTCCCACCGTCCCACCAGTGGTACACTGTGCTTGATTTAAAGGATGCCTTTTTCTGCCT
GAGACTCCACCCCACCAGTCAGCCTCTCTTCGCCTTTGAGTGGAGAGATCCAGAGATGGGAATCTCAGGA
CAATTGACCTGGACCAGACTCCCACAGGGTTTCAAAAACAGTCCCACCCTGTTTAATGAGGCACTGCACA
GAGACCTAGCAGACTTCCGGATCCAGCACCCAGACTTGATCCTGCTACAGTACGTGGATGACTTACTGCT
GGCCGCCACTTCTGAGCTAGACTGCCAACAAGGTACTCGGGCCCTGTTACAAACCCTAGGGAACCTCGGG
TATCGGGCCTCGGCCAAGAAAGCCCAAATTTGCCAGAAACAGGTCAAGTATCTGGGGTATCTTCTAAAAG
AGGGTCAGAGATGGCTGACTGAGGCCAGAAAAGAGACTGTGATGGGGCAGCCTACTCCAAAGACCCCTCG
ACAACTAAGGGAGTTCCTAGGGAAGGCAGGCTTCTGTCGCCTCTTCATCCCTGGGTTTGCAGAAATGGCA
GCCCCCCTGTACCCTCTCACCAAACCGGGGACTCTGTTTAATTGGGGCCCAGACCAACAAAAGGCCTATC
AAGAAATCAAGCAAGCCCTTCTAACTGCCCCAGCCCTGGGGTTGCCAGATTTGACTAAGCCCTTTGAACT
CTTTGTCGACGAGAAGCAGGGCTACGCCAAAGGTGTCCTAACGCAAAAACTGGGACCTTGGCGTCGGCCG
GTGGCCTACCTGTCCAAAAAGCTAGACCCAGTAGCAGCTGGGTGGCCCCCTTGCCTACGGATGGTAGCAG
CCATTGCCGTACTGACAAAGGATGCAGGCAAGCTAACCATGGGACAGCCACTAGTCATTCTGGCCCCCCA
TGCAGTAGAGGCACTAGTCAAACAACCCCCCGACCGCTGGCTTTCCAACGCCCGGATGACTCACTATCAG
GCCTTGCTTTTGGACACGGACCGGGTCCAGTTCGGACCGGTGGTAGCCCTGAACCCGGCTACGCTGCTCC
CACTGCCTGAGGAAGGGCTGCAACACAACTGCCTTGATATCCTGGCCGAAGCCCACGGAACCCGACCCGA
CCTAACGGACCAGCCGCTCCCAGACGCCGACCACACCTGGTACACGGATGGAAGCAGTCTCTTACAAGAG
GGACAGCGTAAGGCGGGAGCTGCGGTGACCACCGAGACCGAGGTAATCTGGGCTAAAGCCCTGCCAGCCG
GGACATCCGCTCAGCGGGCTGAACTGATAGCACTCACCCAGGCCCTAAAGATGGCAGAAGGTAAGAAGCT
AAATGTTTATACTGATAGCCGTTATGCTTTTGCTACTGCCCATATCCATGGAGAAATATACAGAAGGCGT
GGGTGGCTCACATCAGAAGGCAAAGAGATCAAAAATAAAGACGAGATCTTGGCCCTACTAAAAGCCCTCT
TTCTGCCCAAAAGACTTAGCATAATCCATTGTCCAGGACATCAAAAGGGACACAGCGCCGAGGCTAGAGG
CAACCGGATGGCTGACCAAGCGGCCCGAAAGGCAGCCATCACAGAGACTCCAGACACCTCTACCCTCCTC
ATAGAAAATTCATCACCCTCTGGCGGCTCAAAAAGAACCGCCGACGGCAGCGAATTCGAGAAAAGGCCGG
CGGCCACGAAAAAGGCCGGCCAGGCAAAAAAGAAAAAGGAATTCGGCAGTGGAGAGGGCAGAGGAAGTCT
GCTAACATGCGGTGACGTCGAGGAGAATCCTGGCCCAATGACCGAGTACAAGCCCACGGTGCGCCTCGCC
ACCCGCGACGACGTCCCCAGGGCCGTACGCACCCTCGCCGCCGCGTTCGCCGACTACCCCGCCACGCGCC
ACACCGTCGATCCGGACCGCCACATCGAGCGGGTCACCGAGCTGCAAGAACTCTTCCTCACGCGCGTCGG
GCTCGACATCGGCAAGGTGTGGGTCGCGGACGACGGCGCCGCGGTGGCGGTCTGGACCACGCCGGAGAGC
GTCGAAGCGGGGGCGGTGTTCGCCGAGATCGGCCCGCGCATGGCCGAGTTGAGCGGTTCCCGGCTGGCCG
CGCAGCAACAGATGGAAGGCCTCCTGGCGCCGCACCGGCCCAAGGAGCCCGCGTGGTTCCTGGCCACCGT
CGGAGTCTCGCCCGACCACCAGGGCAAGGGTCTGGGCAGCGCCGTCGTGCTCCCCGGAGTGGAGGCGGCC
GAGCGCGCCGGGGTGCCCGCCTTCCTGGAGACCTCCGCGCCCCGCAACCTCCCCTTCTACGAGCGGCTCG
GCTTCACCGTCACCGCCGACGTCGAGGTGCCCGAAGGACCGCGCACCTGGTGCATGACCCGCAAGCCCGG
TGCCTGAGAATTCTAACTAGAGCTCGCTGATCAGCCTCGACTGTGCCTTCTAGTTGCCAGCCATCTGTTG
TTTGCCCCTCCCCCGTGCCTTCCTTGACCCTGGAAGGTGCCACTCCCACTGTCCTTTCCTAATAAAATGA
GGAAATTGCATCGCATTGTCTGAGTAGGTGTCATTCTATTCTGGGGGGTGGGGTGGGGCAGGACAGCAAG
GGGGAGGATTGGGAAGAGAATAGCAGGCATGCTGGGGAGCGGCCGCTCTAGAACTAGTGGATCCCCCGGG
CTGCAGGAATTCGATACGAATCCTGCAGGAAAAAAGCACCGACTCGGTGCCACTTTTTCAAGTTGATAAC
GGACTAGCCTTATTTTAACTTGCTATTTCTAGCTCTAAAACGTCTTCTCGAAGACCCCGGTGTTTCGTCC
TTTCCACAAGATATATAAAGCCAAGAAATCGAAATACTTTCAAGTTACGGTAAGCATATGATAGTCCATT
TTAAAACATAATTTTAAAACTGCAAACTACCCAAGAAATTATTACTTTCTACGTCACGTATTTTGTACTA
ATATCTTTGTGTTTACAGTCAAATTAATTCCAATTATCTCTCTAACAGCCTTGTATCGTATATGCAAATA
TGAAGGAATCATGGGAAATAGGCCCTCGCGGCCGCAGGAACCCCTAGTGATGGAGTTGGCCACTCCCTCT
CTGCGCGCTCGCTCGCTCACTGAGGCCGGGCGACCAAAGGTCGCCCGACGCCCGGGCTTTGCCCGGGCGG
CCTCAGTGAGCGAGCGAGCGCGCAGCTGCCTGCAGGGGCGCCTGATGCGGTATTTTCTCCTTACGCATCT
GTGCGGTATTTCACACCGCATA
[95 nt withheld, positions 9263-9357]
T
[46 nt withheld, positions 9359-9404]
C
[141 nt withheld, positions 9406-9546]
CCTTTGACGTTGGAGTCCACGTTCTTT
[37 nt withheld, positions 9574-9610]
ACTCTATCTCGGGCTATTCTTTTGATTTATAAGGGATTTTGCCGATTTCGGTCTATTGGTTAAAAAATGA
GCTGATTTAACAAAAATTTAACGCGAATTTTAACAAAATATTAACGTTTACAATTTTATGGTGCACTCTC
AGTACAATCTGCTCTGATGCCGCATAGTTAAGCCAGCCCCGACACCCGCCAACACCCGCTGACGCGCCCT
GACGGGCTTGTCTGCTCCCGGCATCCGCTTACAGACAAGCTGTGACCGTCTCCGGGAGCTGCATGTGTCA
GAGGTTTTCACCGTCATCACCGAAACGCGCGAGACGAAAGGGCCTCGTGATACGCCTATTTTTATAGGTT
AATGTCATGATAATAATGGTTTCTTAGACGTCAGGTGGCACTTTTCGGGGAAATGTGCGCGGAACCCCTA
TTTGTTTATTTTTCTAAATACATTCAAATATGTATCCGCTCATGAGACAATAACCCTGATAAATGCTTCA
ATAATATTGAAAAAGGAAGAGTATGAGTATTCAACATTTCCGTGTCGCCCTTATTCCCTTTTTTGCGGCA
TTTTGCCTTCCTGTTTTTGCTCACCCAGAAACGCTGGTGAAAGTAAAAGATGCTGAAGATCAGTTGGGTG
CACGAGTGGGTTACATCGAACTGGATCTCAACAGCGGTAAGATCCTTGAGAGTTTTCGCCCCGAAGAACG
TTTTCCAATGATGAGCACTTTTAAAGTTCTGCTATGTGGCGCGGTATTATCCCGTATTGACGCCGGGCAA
GAGCAACTCGGTCGCCGCATACACTATTCTCAGAATGACTTGGTTGAGTACTCACCAGTCACAGAAAAGC
ATCTTACGGATGGCATGACAGTAAGAGAATTATGCAGTGCTGCCATAACCATGAGTGATAACACTGCGGC
CAACTTACTTCTGACAACGATCGGAGGACCGAAGGAGCTAACCGCTTTTTTGCACAACATGGGGGATCAT
GTAACTCGCCTTGATCGTTGGGAACCGGAGCTGAATGAAGCCATACCAAACGACGAGCGTGACACCACGA
TGCCTGTAGCAATGGCAACAACGTTGCGCAAACTATTAACTGGCGAACTACTTACTCTAGCTTCCCGGCA
ACAATTAATAGACTGGATGGAGGCGGATAAAGTTGCAGGACCACTTCTGCGCTCGGCCCTTCCGGCTGGC
TGGTTTATTGCTGATAAATCTGGAGCCGGTGAGCGTGGAAGCCGCGGTATCATTGCAGCACTGGGGCCAG
ATGGTAAGCCCTCCCGTATCGTAGTTATCTACACGACGGGGAGTCAGGCAACTATGGATGAACGAAATAG
ACAGATCGCTGAGATAGGTGCCTCACTGATTAAGCATTGGTAACTGTCAGACCAAGTTTACTCATATATA
CTTTAGATTGATTTAAAACTTCATTTTTAATTTAAAAGGATCTAGGTGAAGATCCTTTTTGATAATCTCA
TGACCAAAATCCCTTAACGTGAGTTTTCGTTCCACTGAGCGTCAGACCCCGTAGAAAAGATCAAAGGATC
TTCTTGAGATCCTTTTTTTCTGCGCGTAATCTGCTGCTTGCAAACAAAAAAACCACCGCTACCAGCGGTG
GTTTGTTTGCCGGATCAAGAGCTACCAACTCTTTTTCCGAAGGTAACTGGCTTCAGCAGAGCGCAGATAC
CAAATACTGTTCTTCTAGTGTAGCCGTAGTTAGGCCACCACTTCAAGAACTCTGTAGCACCGCCTACATA
CCTCGCTCTGCTAATCCTGTTACCAGTGGCTGCTGCCAGTGGCGATAAGTCGTGTCTTACCGGGTTGGAC
TCAAGACGATAGTTACCGGATAAGGCGCAGCGGTCGGGCTGAACGGGGGGTTCGTGCACACAGCCCAGCT
TGGAGCGAACGACCTACACCGAACTGAGATACCTACAGCGTGAGCTATGAGAAAGCGCCACGCTTCCCGA
AGGGAGAAAGGCGGACAGGTATCCGGTAAGCGGCAGGGTCGGAACAGGAGAGCGCACGAGGGAGCTTCCA
GGGGGAAACGCCTGGTATCTTTATAGTCCTGTCGGGTTTCGCCACCTCTGACTTGAGCGTCGATTTTTGT
GATGCTCGTCAGGGGGGCGGAGCCTATGGAAA
Features (pLannotate 1.2.2; 21 found; start..end, strand, type, name):
     62..302     +  promoter       U6 promoter: RNA polymerase III promoter for human U6 snRNA
    329..404     +  misc_RNA       gRNA scaffold: guide RNA scaffold for the Streptococcus pyogenes CRISPR/Cas9 system
    489..774     +  enhancer       CMV enhancer: human cytomegalovirus immediate early enhancer; contains an 18-bp deletion relative to the standard CMV enhancer
   1053..1280    +  intron         hybrid intron: hybrid between chicken β-actin (CBA) and minute virus of mice (MMV) introns (Gray et al., 2011)
   1418..3019    +  CDS            Cas9(N): N-terminal portion of Streptococcus pyogenes Cas9 (Zetsche et al., 2015)
   3020..5514    +  CDS            Cas9(C) (fragment): C-terminal portion of Streptococcus pyogenes Cas9 (Zetsche et al., 2015)
   5618..7649    +  CDS            gag-pol (fragment): Moloney murine leukemia virus Gag-Pol polyprotein; gag-pol; contains a read-through stop codon
   7691..7738    +  CDS            nucleoplasmin NLS: bipartite nuclear localization signal from nucleoplasmin
   7808..8407    +  CDS            PuroR (fragment): puromycin N-acetyltransferase; pac from Streptomyces; confers resistance to puromycin
   8441..8552    +  polyA_signal   bGH poly(A) signal: bovine growth hormone polyadenylation signal
   8649..8696    +  misc_feature   MCS (fragment): pBluescript multiple cloning site
   8716..8791    -  misc_RNA       gRNA scaffold: guide RNA scaffold for the Streptococcus pyogenes CRISPR/Cas9 system
   8817..9057    -  promoter       U6 promoter: RNA polymerase III promoter for human U6 snRNA
   9066..9206    +  repeat_region  AAV2 ITR: inverted terminal repeat of adeno-associated virus serotype 2 inverted
   9211..9262    -  misc_feature   bom (fragment): basis of mobility region from pBR322
   9281..9736    +  rep_origin     f1 ori (sequence partly withheld): f1 bacteriophage origin of replication; arrow indicates direction of (+) strand synthesis
   9737..9786    -  misc_feature   bom (fragment): basis of mobility region from pBR322
   9888..9923    -  CDS            rop (fragment): Rop protein, which maintains plasmids at low copy number; rop
  10018..10122   +  promoter       AmpR promoter: bla
  10123..10983   +  CDS            AmpR: β-lactamase; bla; confers resistance to ampicillin, carbenicillin, and related antibiotics
  11154..11742   +  rep_origin     ori: high-copy-number ColE1/pMB1/pBR322/pUC origin of replication
