[The description below was written by a language model from this plasmid's Addgene catalogue record and pLannotate feature annotations shown in this document.]
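Description:
PEA1-Nuclease-Puro is an all-in-one mammalian expression plasmid of about 11.7 kb, derived from pCMV-PE2, that delivers every component needed for nuclease-based prime editing from a single puromycin-selectable vector. It is maintained in E. coli as a high-copy plasmid through a ColE1/pUC-type origin with ampicillin resistance. The backbone also carries an f1 origin and a single AAV2 ITR, which appears to be a leftover from a parental vector, since one ITR alone would not support AAV packaging.

The main cassette encodes Streptococcus pyogenes Cas9 fused to the Moloney murine leukemia virus reverse transcriptase (annotated as a gag-pol fragment), followed by a nucleoplasmin nuclear localization signal. According to the insert name, a T2A peptide then links this fusion to puromycin N-acetyltransferase, so editor and selection marker come from one transcript that ends at a bGH polyadenylation signal. A GC-to-CA point mutation in Cas9 restores full nuclease activity, so the editor makes double-strand breaks rather than the nicks made by the PE2 nickase. The catalogue lists the Cas9 promoter as CMV, but the insert name (CbH) and the feature tables show a CMV enhancer, chicken β-actin promoter and hybrid CBA/MVM intron, which is the CBh hybrid arrangement.

Two human U6 promoter and gRNA scaffold units flank this cassette in opposite orientations, one for a pegRNA and one for an additional sgRNA, each with a BbsI cloning gate for inserting user-defined sequences. The sequenced and depositor-supplied records differ by only three nucleotides in length and have essentially the same annotation. The plasmid is intended for transfecting human or mouse cells and enriching for transfected cells with puromycin.
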