Addgene plasmid #171992: PEA1-Nuclease-Puro
Purpose: Delivers all prime editing nuclease components in a single, puromycin selectable plasmid
Depositing lab: Paul Thomas. Publication: Optimized nickase- and nuclease-based prime editing in human and mouse cells. Adikusuma F, Lushington C, Arudkumar J, Godahewa GI, Chey YCJ, Gierus L, Piltz S, Geiger A, Jain Y, Reti D, Wilson LOW, Bauer DC, Thomas PQ. Nucleic Acids Res. 2021 Sep 17. pii: 6371974. doi: 10.1093/nar/gkab792. PubMed 34534334.
Backbone
  Vector backbone: pCMV-PE2
  Vector type: Mammalian Expression
  Selectable markers: Puromycin
Growth in bacteria
  Bacterial resistance: Ampicillin, 100 μg/mL
  Growth temperature: 37°C
  Growth strain: DH5alpha
  Copy number: High Copy
Gene/Insert
  Gene/Insert name: CbH-Cas9-RT-T2A-Puro, hU6-pegRNA (Bbs1 gate), hU6-sgRNA (Bbs1 gate)
  Species: Synthetic; Cas9 is from S. pyogenes; M-MLV RT is from the Moloney murine leukemia virus
  Mutation: GC to CA point mutation in SpCas9 to restore nuclease function
  Promoter: CMV for Cas9, U6 for gRNAs
  Cloning method: Ligation Independent Cloning
  Sequencing primers: 5′ --; 3′ BGH-reverse
Terms and licenses: Academic/Nonprofit Terms; Industry Terms: Not Available to Industry
Depositor comments: Full sequence https://benchling.com/s/seq-zQAEVlUC4JpjV6Gt4RFT.
How to cite: PEA1-Nuclease-Puro was a gift from Paul Thomas (Addgene plasmid # 171992 ; http://n2t.net/addgene:171992 ; RRID:Addgene_171992)
